>Addgene plasmid #23483 | pDONR223-PIK3C2G | depositor partial sequence | sequence record 11103 | Author sequence, M13pUC-fwd
CGAATAGTGACCTGTTCGTTGCAACAAATTGATGAGCAATGCTTTTTTATAATGCCAACTTTGTACAAAA
AAGTTGGCACCATGGCATATTCTTGGCAAACGGATCCAAATCCTAATGAATCACACGAAAAGCAGTATGA
ACACCAAGAATTTCTCTTTGTAAATCAACCCCATTCTTCTAGCCAAGTCAGTCTGGGTTTTGATCAGATA
GTAGATGAGATCAGTGGCAAAATTCCACACTACGAGAGTGAAATTGATGAAAACACCTTTTTTGTGCCCA
CTGCACCAAAATGGGACTCAACAGGGCATTCATTAAATGAAGCACACCAAATATCCTTGAATGAATTCAC
TTCTAAAAGCCGTGAACTCTCCTGGCATCAAGTTAGCAAAGCACCAGCAATTGGTTTTAGTCCTTCTGTG
TTACCAAAACCTCAAAATACGAATAAAGAATGCTCCTGGGGAAGCATAGGAAAACATCATGGTGCTGATG
ATTCCAGATTCAGTATTTTAGCTCTATCATTCACAAGTTTGGATAAAATTAATCTAGAGAAAGAATTAGA
AAATGAAAATCATAACTACCATATAGGATTTGAAAGTAGCATTCCTCCAACAAATTCATCCTTCTCAAGT
GACTTCATGCCGAAAGAAGAGAATAAAAGGAGTGGACATGTGAACATTGTGGAACCATCTTTGATGCTTT
TGAAAGGCTCTCTTCAACCCGGAATGTGGGAAAGTACATGGCAGAAGAATATAGAGTCAATATGTTGTTC
CATTCAGCTAGTGGAAGTACCTCAAGCAGCATACGAGTCTGGCCTCTTTTTGCACAAAGTAAAAAAAATC
AGAGAAAGATATCATGCAGCTGATGTTAATTTCAATTCTGGGAAGATCTGGAGCACTACTACAGCATTTC
C
