>Addgene plasmid #23483 | pDONR223-PIK3C2G | addgene partial sequence | sequence record 29326 | 23483 with M13rev
CTGGATGGCAAATAATGATTTTATTTTGACTGATAGTGACCTGTTCGTTGCAACAAATTGATAAGCAATG
CTTTCTTATAATGCCAACTTTGTACAAGAAAGTTGGCAAAATTATACTGTTTCCTAATGGATACCATTTT
TCTTTATCGAGTGGGACACTACAGAGTCGGATGTTAATTGCTCCCACAAATACAGTTTTACTCTTCACAA
TAAGCATTAAGACATGTCCTTGGAGCTCTGTGACTTCATCATATACTACAATTTCATTGTAAGTGGGGTC
CGTACATTTTGGAACAGATTTTGTTTTCCTCCTACGAACTTCACTGGGATATGGTAAAAGATAAAATTCA
ACATGTGCACTGGGCGCAGAGCCATCTGGGAGATGAATGTTTTTCATGTGTTTCACTAGTATGGTCAGCT
TCACATCCTCGTAGGATATGACTAACTGCACCTTAGGCTTCTTGTCTGGAAACTTCTCACCTAGGTACAC
AGGTGATGATTCTTCAACTGTTTGTTGCACAGCCTCAGAGAGGAAAAAGCTAAGTACACAATCACTGTTT
GTAACTTCATGTGATACATTTAATATCTGTTCCATGTAATGATTTAGATCTCTGAATCTTCTGTGATCTG
AATTTGTAAAAGGTAGGTGCCACCAATGAGGAAACTCTGGGAGAGTCAGTGATGCAAACTGCTTCTGAAG
TTGG
