>Addgene plasmid #23483 | pDONR223-PIK3C2G | addgene partial sequence | sequence record 29327 | 23483 with M13pUC-fwd
TAATGATTTTATTTTGACTGATAGTGACCTGTTCGTTGCAACAAATTGATGAGCAATGCTTTTTTATAAT
GCCAACTTTGTACAAAAAAGTTGGCACCATGGCATATTCTTGGCAAACGGATCCAAATCCTAATGAATCA
CACGAAAAGCAGTATGAACACCAAGAATTTCTCTTTGTAAATCAACCCCATTCTTCTAGCCAAGTCAGTC
TGGGTTTTGATCAGATAGTAGATGAGATCAGTGGCAAAATTCCACACTACGAGAGTGAAATTGATGAAAA
CACCTTTTTTGTGCCCACTGCACCAAAATGGGACTCAACAGGGCATTCATTAAATGAAGCACACCAAATA
TCCTTGAATGAATTCACTTCTAAAAGCCGTGAACTCTCCTGGCATCAAGTTAGCAAAGCACCAGCAATTG
GTTTTAGTCCTTCTGTGTTACCAAAACCTCAAAATACGAATAAAGAATGCTCCTGGGGAAGCATAGGAAA
ACATCATGGTGCTGATGATTCCAGATTCAGTATTTTAGCTCTATCATTCACAAGTTTGGATAAAATTAAT
CTAGAGAAAGAATTAGAAAATGAAAATCATAACTACCATATAGGATTTGAAAGTAGCATTCCTCCCACAA
ATTCATCCTTCTCAAGTGACTTCATGC
