>Addgene plasmid #23483 | pDONR223-PIK3C2G | depositor partial sequence | sequence record 46882 | Author sequence, M13-rev
TGGGCAAATAATAGAATTTTATTTTGACTGATAGTGACCTGTTCGTTGCAACAAATTGATAAGCAATGCT
TTCTTATAATGCCAACTTTGTACAAGAAAGTTGGCAAAATTATACTGTTTCCTAATGGATACCATTTTTC
TTTATCGAGTGGGACACTACAGAGTCGGATGTTAATTGCTCCCACAAATACAGTTTTACTCTTCACAATA
AGCATTAAGACATGTCCTTGGAGCTCTGTGACTTCATCATATACTACAATTTCATTGTAAGTGGGGTCCG
TACATTTTGGAACAGATTTTGTTTTCCTCCTACGAACTTCACTGGGATATGGTAAAAGATAAAATTCAAC
ATGTGCACTGGGCGCAGAGCCATCTGGGAGATGAATGTTTTTCATGTGTTTCACTAGTATGGTCAGCTTC
ACATCCTCGTAGGATATGACTAACTGCACCTTAGGCTTCTTGTCTGGAAACTTCTCACCTAGGTACACAG
GTGATGATTCTTCAACTGTTTGTTGCACAGCCTCAGAGAGGAAAAAGCTAAGTACACAATCACTGTTTGT
AACTTCATGTGATACATTTAATATCTGTTCCATGTAATGATTTAGATCTCTGAATCTTCTGTGATCTGAA
TTTGTAAAAGGTAGGTGCCACCAATGAGGAAACTCTGGGAGAGTCAGTGATGCAAACTGCTTCTGAAGTT
GGCTGTGAAGTTTTGAAAACTGCTCAAATGATTTTTCTGTCAGGCTTGTTTCGTTGTTGCTGTGTGTCAC
CTGGATCAGATACAGATTACTGGATTTCTTGCTGAACCCTAAAA
