[The description below was written by a language model from this plasmid's Addgene catalogue record.]
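Description:
pDONR223-PIK3C2G is a Gateway entry clone built in the pDONR223 donor backbone (about 5 kb without insert). It carries the open reading frame of human PIK3C2G, which encodes the class 2 gamma polypeptide of phosphoinositide-3-kinase (PI3K-C2-gamma). The plasmid is maintained at high copy in standard E. coli cloning strains under spectinomycin selection. The record includes no feature table, so the origin of replication and the exact recombination sites are not listed. As the product of Gateway cloning into a donor vector, the roughly 4.3 kb insert would be expected to sit between att recombination sites, which allow it to be moved into destination vectors. M13 forward and reverse primer sites flank the insert for sequence verification.

The ORF was deliberately cloned without a stop codon. After recombination into a destination vector, it can therefore be read through into a C-terminal epitope tag and stop codon supplied by that vector. The record gives no promoter for the insert, and the depositors state that the plasmid should not be transfected directly. It serves only as a shuttle source of the coding sequence. They point to a set of companion lentiviral Gateway destination vectors, the pLX301 to pLX304 series, for expressing such ORFs in mammalian cells.

The insert differs from the reference sequence. The record lists a C437T change, a 3 bp deletion and one further mismatch, which users should weigh when interpreting functional results. The clone belongs to a kinase ORF collection associated with a study of resistance to RAF inhibition through reactivation of the MAP kinase pathway, which fits use in gain-of-function expression screens.
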