Addgene plasmid #23483: pDONR223-PIK3C2G
Depositing lab: William Hahn & David Root. Depositing organization: Dana-Farber Cancer Institute. Publication: COT drives resistance to RAF inhibition through MAP kinase pathway reactivation. Johannessen CM, Boehm JS, Kim SY, Thomas SR, Wardwell L, Johnson LA, Emery CM, Stransky N, Cogdill AP, Barretina J, Caponigro G, Hieronymus H, Murray RR, Salehi-Ashtiani K, Hill DE, Vidal M, Zhao JJ, Yang X, Alkan O, Kim S, Harris JL, Wilson CJ, Myer VE, Finan PM, Root DE, Roberts TM, Golub T, Flaherty KT, Dummer R, Weber BL, Sellers WR, Schlegel R, Wargo JA, Hahn WC, Garraway LA. Nature. 2010 Dec 16;468(7326):968-72. doi: 10.1038/nature09627 PubMed 21107320.
Backbone
  Vector backbone: pDONR223
  Backbone manufacturer: Invitrogen
  Backbone size w/o insert (bp): 5005
  Vector type: Gateway Donor vector
Growth in bacteria
  Bacterial resistance: Spectinomycin, 50 μg/mL
  Growth temperature: 37°C
  Growth strain: DH5alpha
  Copy number: High Copy
Gene/Insert
  Gene/Insert name: PIK3C2G (alt name: phosphoinositide-3-kinase, class 2, gamma polypeptide)
  Species: H. sapiens (human)
  Insert size (bp): 4338
  Mutation: C437T,3BP-del,1MM
  Entrez Gene: PIK3C2G (a.k.a. PI3K-C2-gamma, PI3K-C2GAMMA)
  Cloning method: Gateway Cloning
  Sequencing primers: 5′ M13pUC-fwd; 3′ M13rev
Terms and licenses: Academic/Nonprofit Terms; Industry Terms: Not Available to Industry
Depositor comments: The ORF has no Stop codon. This design enables easy recombination into a destination vector to add an epitope tag of choice and Stop codon to the ORF. Do NOT use this plasmid directly for transfections. A set of 4 custom lentiviral vectors is available ( pLX301 (http://www.addgene.org/25895/) , pLX302 (http://www.addgene.org/25896/) , pLX303 (http://www.addgene.org/25897/) , pLX304 (http://www.addgene.org/25890/) ) to be used to express these ORFs in mammalian cells. These plasmids are not included in the kit and must be ordered separately.
How to cite: pDONR223-PIK3C2G was a gift from William Hahn & David Root (Addgene plasmid # 23483 ; http://n2t.net/addgene:23483 ; RRID:Addgene_23483)
